>Addgene plasmid #30263 | pETCON-HB32/design_46 | depositor partial sequence | sequence record 13919 | Author sequence
CATATGGTCTTTAGAATGGAATTGAAAATTAAGCATCCTTTGTCCAAAAAGGATGTTAAGGAAATCATCG
CCCAATTGAGTCAAATGTTTGGTGAAGAAATCGCTAGAAAGATGTTGAATAAGAAAGATGAAGTCAAGGT
TGCAGAATTCGACAAGACTACAGAAATCATCTTGGTAAACGATAAGCCAATGTTCATCAGAAGAAAGGAC
TTGATCTTCCCTTTAGTTATAGCCTTGTACAATTTGTCTGATGAAGAAGACTTGAGAAAATGGCCAAGAA
GAGTTGTAGTCGATGAAGGTGCCGTTCCTTTTATTTTAGCTGGTTTCTCAGTTTATGCACCAGGTATCGT
AGATGCCGACGAAGGTATTAAAGAGGGTGACTTTGTTTTCGTTGTAGAAGAAAAGTACGGTAGACCATTG
GCTATAGGTATCGCATTGATGTCTGGTAAAGTTATGAAGGAAAAGAACTCTGGTAAAGCTGTAGATGTCA
TACATCACGCAAGAGACAAAATCTGGGAAGTTACCGCTAGACTCGAG
