>Addgene plasmid #30263 | pETCON-HB32/design_46 | addgene partial sequence | sequence record 35437 | 30263 with GAL1
ATTAAGATGCAGTTACTTCGCTGTTTTTCAATATTTTCTGTTATTGCTTCAGTTTTAGCACAGGAACTGA
CAACTATATGCGAGCAAATCCCCTCACCAACTTTAGAATCGACGCCGTACTCTTTGTCAACGACTACTAT
TTTGGCCAACGGGAAGGCAATGCAAGGAGTTTTTGAATATTACAAATCAGTAACGTTTGTCAGTAATTGC
GGTTCTCACCCCTCAACAACTAGCAAAGGCAGCCCCATAAACACACAGTATGTTTTTAAGGACAATAGCT
CGACGATTGAAGGTAGATACCCATACGACGTTCCAGACTACGCTCTGCAGGCTAGTGGTGGAGGAGGCTC
TGGTGGAGGCGGTAGCGGAGGCGGAGGGTCGGCTAGCCATATGGTCTTTAGAATGGAATTGAAAATTAAG
CATCCTTTGTCCAAAAAGGATGTTAAGGAAATCATCGCCCAATTGAGTCAAATGTTTGGTGAAGAAATCG
CTAGAAAGATGTTGAATAAGAAAGATGAAGTCAAGGTTGCAGAATTCGACAAGACTACAGAAATCATCTT
GGTAAACGATAAGCCAATGTTCATCAGAAGAAAGGACTTGATCTTCCCTTTAGTTATAGCCTTGTACAAT
TTGTCTGATGAAGAAGACTTGAGAAAATGGCCAAGAAGAGTTGTAGTCGATGAAGGTGCCGTTCCTTTTA
TTTTAGCTGGTTTCTCAGTTTATGCACCAGGTATCGTAGATGCCGACGAAGGTATTAAAGAGGGTGACTT
TGTTTTCGTTGTAGAAGAAAAGTACGGTAGACCATTGGCTATAGGTATCGCATTGATGTCTGGTAAAGTT
ATGAAGGAA
