[The description below was written by a language model from this plasmid's Addgene catalogue record.]
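Description:
pETCON-HB32/design_46 is a yeast expression plasmid built on the pETCON backbone (about 5.4 kb without insert). It carries a computationally designed protein, HB32 (design 46), intended to bind the hemagglutinin (HA) of the SC1918/H1 influenza virus. The 537 bp insert is a fully designed sequence rather than a natural gene. It was placed between NdeI and XhoI sites, both of which remain intact, so the coding region can be excised or swapped by restriction cloning. In bacteria the plasmid is maintained at high copy number under ampicillin selection, which allows routine propagation in standard E. coli cloning strains before transfer into yeast.

The record provides no feature table and does not state the promoter, the yeast selection marker, the yeast replication element, or any fusion partners or epitope tags flanking the insert. These details therefore cannot be confirmed from the information given. pETCON is generally known as a yeast surface display vector, in which a cloned protein is presented on the cell wall so that binding to a labelled target can be measured. That use would fit a designed binder, although the catalogue entry itself lists only "Yeast Expression".

The associated publication is a community-wide assessment of protein-interface modelling aimed at improving design methodology. This suggests the construct belongs to a set of designed HA-binding candidates that were tested experimentally and used to benchmark computational predictions of protein–protein interfaces. The record does not report whether this particular design binds its target.
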