Addgene plasmid #30263: pETCON-HB32/design_46
Depositing lab: David Baker. Depositing organization: University of Washington. Publication: Community-Wide Assessment of Protein-Interface Modeling Suggests Improvements to Design Methodology. Fleishman SJ, Whitehead TA, Strauch EM, Corn JE, Qin S, Zhou HX, Mitchell JC, Demerdash ON, Takeda-Shitaka M, Terashi G, Moal IH, Li X, Bates PA, Zacharias M, Park H, Ko JS, Lee H, Seok C, Bourquard T, Bernauer J, Poupon A, Aze J, Soner S, Ovali SK, Ozbek P, Tal NB, Haliloglu T, Hwang H, Vreven T, Pierce BG, Weng Z, Perez-Cano L, Pons C, Fernandez-Recio J, Jiang F, Yang F, Gong X, Cao L, Xu X, Liu B, Wang P, Li C, Wang C, Robert CH, Guharoy M, Liu S, Huang Y, Li L, Guo D, Chen Y, Xiao Y, London N, Itzhaki Z, Schueler-Furman O, Inbar Y, Patapov V, Cohen M, Schreiber G, Tsuchiya Y, Kanamori E, Standley DM, Nakamura H, Kinoshita K, Driggers CM, Hall RG, Morgan JL, Hsu VL, Zhan J, Yang Y, Zhou Y, Kastritis PL, Bonvin AM, Zhang W, Camacho CJ, Kilambi KP, Sircar A, Gray JJ, Ohue M, Uchikoga N, Matsuzaki Y, Ishida T, Akiyama Y, Khashan R, Bush S, Fouches D, Tropsha A, Esquivel-Rodriguez J, Kihara D, Stranges PB, Jacak R, Kuhlman B, Huang SY, Zou X, Wodak SJ, Janin J, Baker D. J Mol Biol. 2011 Sep 29. 10.1016/j.jmb.2011.09.031 PubMed 22001016.
Backbone
  Vector backbone: pETCON
  Backbone size w/o insert (bp): 5400
  Vector type: Yeast Expression
Growth in bacteria
  Bacterial resistance: Ampicillin, 100 μg/mL
  Growth temperature: 37°C
  Growth strain: DH5alpha
  Copy number: High Copy
Gene/Insert
  Gene/Insert name: SC1918/H1 HA designed binding protein HB32
  Species: Designed Sequence
  Insert size (bp): 537
  Cloning method: Restriction Enzyme; 5′ cloning site NdeI (not destroyed); 3′ cloning site XhoI (not destroyed)
  Sequencing primers: 5′ UP-GS
Resource information
  A portion of this plasmid was derived from a plasmid made by: Designed sequence
Terms and licenses: Academic/Nonprofit Terms; Industry Terms: Not Available to Industry
How to cite: pETCON-HB32/design_46 was a gift from David Baker (Addgene plasmid # 30263 ; http://n2t.net/addgene:30263 ; RRID:Addgene_30263)
